Addgene plasmid #40166: pPROBE-gfp[ASV]
Depositing lab: Steven Lindow. Depositing organization: University of California, Berkeley. Publication: Improved gfp and inaZ broad-host-range promoter-probe vectors. Miller WG, Leveau JH, Lindow SE. Mol Plant Microbe Interact. 2000 Nov;13(11):1243-50. 10.1094/MPMI.2000.13.11.1243 PubMed 11059491.
Backbone
  Vector backbone: pBBR1
Growth in bacteria
  Bacterial resistance: Kanamycin, 50 μg/mL
  Growth temperature: 37°C
  Growth strain: DH5alpha
  Copy number: Unknown
Gene/Insert
  Gene/Insert name: Promotor probe
  GenBank ID: AF286459
Terms and licenses: Academic/Nonprofit Terms; Industry Terms: Not Available to Industry
Depositor comments: This plasmid has the PstI site.
How to cite: pPROBE-gfp[ASV] was a gift from Steven Lindow (Addgene plasmid # 40166 ; http://n2t.net/addgene:40166 ; RRID:Addgene_40166)
