[The description below was written by a language model from this plasmid's Addgene catalogue record and pLannotate feature annotations shown in this document.]
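Description:
pPROBE-gfp[ASV] is a broad-host-range bacterial promoter-probe vector built on the pBBR1 replicon. It carries the pBBR1 oriV together with the pBBR1 Rep protein that the origin requires, an arrangement derived from a Bordetella bronchiseptica plasmid that allows maintenance in a wide range of Gram-negative bacteria as well as in E. coli cloning strains. Selection is by kanamycin, through a Tn5-derived neo (nptII) gene. Fragments of the neighbouring ble and Tn5 transposase sequences flank it, and these appear to be remnants of the original resistance cassette. The feature table also detects an apparently full-length cat (chloramphenicol acetyltransferase) gene with a partial cat promoter downstream of the reporter, although the catalogue entry lists only kanamycin as the resistance. Short fragments of TcR, CmR, lacZα and an M13 origin are most likely leftovers from construction.

The payload is a promoterless GFP reporter preceded by a pUC18/19-type multiple cloning site, into which candidate promoter fragments are inserted so that fluorescence reports their activity. Four tandem copies of the rrnB T1 terminator lie upstream of the cloning site and insulate the reporter from read-through transcription originating in the vector, including from a nearby T7 promoter. A lambda t0 terminator and another rrnB T1 copy lie downstream. The GFP coding sequence is followed by an ssrA-type degradation tag. The annotation software matches it only partially to the LVA variant, consistent with the ASV variant named in the plasmid's title. Such tags target the protein to the ClpXP and ClpAP proteases, giving an unstable GFP that tracks transient changes in promoter activity rather than accumulating. The depositor notes that this plasmid has the PstI site.
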