Features (pLannotate 1.2.2; 22 found; start..end, strand, type, name):
   1023..1792    +  rep_origin     pBBR1 oriV: replication origin of the broad-host-range plasmid pBBR1 from Bordetella bronchiseptica; requires the pBBR1 Rep protein for replication
   1793..2455    +  CDS            pBBR1 Rep: replication protein for the broad-host-range plasmid pBBR1 from Bordetella bronchiseptica
   2516..2585    +  CDS            TcR (fragment): tetracycline efflux protein; tet; confers resistance to tetracycline
   2914..2943    -  CDS            CmR (fragment): chloramphenicol acetyltransferase confers resistance to chloramphenicol
   2943..3021    +  rep_origin     M13 ori (fragment): M13 bacteriophage origin of replication; arrow indicates direction of (+) strand synthesis
   3025..3180    -  CDS            lacZα (fragment): LacZα fragment of β-galactosidase; lacZ fragment
   3188..3206    +  promoter       T7 promoter: promoter for bacteriophage T7 RNA polymerase
   3247..3333    +  terminator     rrnB T1 terminator: Escherichia coli rrnB; transcription terminator T1 from the E. coli rrnB gene
   3428..3514    +  terminator     rrnB T1 terminator: Escherichia coli rrnB; transcription terminator T1 from the E. coli rrnB gene
   3609..3695    +  terminator     rrnB T1 terminator: Escherichia coli rrnB; transcription terminator T1 from the E. coli rrnB gene
   3790..3876    +  terminator     rrnB T1 terminator: Escherichia coli rrnB; transcription terminator T1 from the E. coli rrnB gene
   3968..4024    -  misc_feature   MCS: pUC18/19 multiple cloning site
   4066..4779    +  CDS            GFP: green fluorescent protein
   4789..4809    +  CDS            ssrA tag (LVA) (fragment): C-terminal peptide that mediates degradation in bacteria through the ClpXP and ClpAP proteases (McGinness et al., 2006) mutant LVA variant that confers accelerated degradation under some conditions (Andersen et al., 1998)
   4844..4938    +  terminator     lambda t0 terminator: transcription terminator from phage lambda
   4953..4981    +  promoter       cat promoter (fragment): promoter of the E. coli cat gene encoding chloramphenicol acetyltransferase
   4982..5638    +  CDS            cat: CAT_ECOLX - Experimental evidence at protein level: Swiss-Prot protein existence level 1. This enzyme is an effector of chloramphenicol resistance in bacteria. From Escherichia coli. This protein is used as a marker in many commonly used cloning vectors, such as pACYC184.
   5706..5792    +  terminator     rrnB T1 terminator: Escherichia coli rrnB; transcription terminator T1 from the E. coli rrnB gene
   5842..5958    -  CDS            CmR (fragment): chloramphenicol acetyltransferase; cat; confers resistance to chloramphenicol
   5958..6110    -  CDS            ble (fragment): BLE_KLEPN - Experimental evidence at protein level: Swiss-Prot protein existence level 1. Binding protein with a strong affinity to the bleomycin family of antibiotics. Binds to CL990; an antimitotic-antibiotic compound. From Klebsiella pneumoniae.
   6134..6925    -  CDS            neo: KKA2_KLEPN - Also known as kan, nptII. Experimental evidence at protein level: Swiss-Prot protein existence level 1. Resistance to kanamycin, neomycin, paromomycin, ribostamycin, butirosin and gentamicin B. From Klebsiella pneumoniae.
   6957..7241    -  CDS            tnpA (fragment): TN5P_ECOLX - Also known as tnp. Experimental evidence at protein level: Swiss-Prot protein existence level 1. Mediates transposition of transposon Tn5 by a 'cut and paste' mechanism. First, the monomeric transposase binds the 19 bp inverted DNA repeats flanking the transposon. Then, dimerization of the DNA- bound transposase creates a synaptic DNA complex. After nicking of the first DNA strand, excision of the transposon proceeds through a series of intermediates. The transposase then mediates the insertion of the transposon at a new site by strand transfer. The activity of the wild- type tran
>Addgene plasmid #40166 | pPROBE-gfp[ASV] | depositor full sequence | sequence record 122948 | pPROBE-gfp[ASV] sequence 7382 bps
CTCGGGCCGTCTCTTGGGCTTGATCGGCCTTCTTGCGCATCTCACGCGCTCCTGCGGCGGCCTGTAGGGC
AGGCTCATACCCCTGCCGAACCGCTTTTGTCAGCCGGTCGGCCACGGCTTCCGGCGTCTCAACGCGCTTT
GAGATTCCCAGCTTTTCGGCCAATCCCTGCGGTGCATAGGCGCGTGGCTCGACCGCTTGCGGGCTGATGG
TGACGTGGCCCACTGGTGGCCGCTCCAGGGCCTCGTAGAACGCCTGAATGCGCGTGTGACGTGCCTTGCT
GCCCTCGATGCCCCGTTGCAGCCCTAGATCGGCCACAGCGGCCGCAAACGTGGTCTGGTCGCGGGTCATC
TGCGCTTTGTTGCCGATGAACTCCTTGGCCGACAGCCTGCCGTCCTGCGTCAGCGGCACCACGAACGCGG
TCATGTGCGGGCTGGTTTCGTCACGGTGGATGCTGGCCGTCACGATGCGATCCGCCCCGTACTTGTCCGC
CAGCCACTTGTGCGCCTTCTCGAAGAACGCCGCCTGCTGTTCTTGGCTGGCCGACTTCCACCATTCCGGG
CTGGCCGTCATGACGTACTCGACCGCCAACACAGCGTCCTTGCGCCGCTTCTCTGGCAGCAACTCGCGCA
GTCGGCCCATCGCTTCATCGGTGCTGCTGGCCGCCCAGTGCTCGTTCTCTGGCGTCCTGCTGGCGTCAGC
GTTGGGCGTCTCGCGCTCGCGGTAGGCGTGCTTGAGACTGGCCGCCACGTTGCCCATTTTCGCCAGCTTC
TTGCATCGCATGATCGCGTATGCCGCCATGCCTGCCCCTCCCTTTTGGTGTCCAACCGGCTCGACGGGGG
CAGCGCAAGGCGGTGCCTCCGGCGGGCCACTCAATGCTTGAGTATACTCACTAGACTTTGCTTCGCAAAG
TCGTGACCGCCTACGGCGGCTGCGGCGCCCTACGGGCTTGCTCTCCGGGCTTCGCCCTGCGCGGTCGCTG
CGCTCCCTTGCCAGCCCGTGGATATGTGGACGATGGCCGCGAGCGGCCACCGGCTGGCTCGCTTCGCTCG
GCCCGTGGACAACCCTGCTGGACAAGCTGATGGACAGGCTGCGCCTGCCCACGAGCTTGACCACAGGGAT
TGCCCACCGGCTACCCAGCCTTCGACCACATACCCACCGGCTCCAACTGCGCGGCCTGCGGCCTTGCCCC
ATCAATTTTTTTAATTTTCTCTGGGGAAAAGCCTCCGGCCTGCGGCCTGCGCGCTTCGCTTGCCGGTTGG
ACACCAAGTGGAAGGCGGGTCAAGGCTCGCGCAGCGACCGCGCAGCGGCTTGGCCTTGACGCGCCTGGAA
CGACCCAAGCCTATGCGAGTGGGGGCAGTCGAAGGCGAAGCCCGCCCGCCTGCCCCCCGAGCCTCACGGC
GGCGAGTGCGGGGGTTCCAAGGGGGCAGCGCCACCTTGGGCAAGGCCGAAGGCCGCGCAGTCGATCAACA
AGCCCCGGAGGGGCCACTTTTTGCCGGAGGGGGAGCCGCGCCGAAGGCGTGGGGGAACCCCGCAGGGGTG
CCCTTCTTTGGGCACCAAAGAACTAGATATAGGGCGAAATGCGAAAGACTTAAAAATCAACAACTTAAAA
AAGGGGGGTACGCAACAGCTCATTGCGGCACCCCCCGCAATAGCTCATTGCGTAGGTTAAAGAAAATCTG
TAATTGACTGCCACTTTTACGCAACGCATAATTGTTGTCGCGCTGCCGAAAAGTTGCAGCTGATTGCGCA
TGGTGCCGCAACCGTGCGGCACCCTACCGCATGGAGATAAGCATGGCCACGCAGTCCAGAGAAATCGGCA
TTCAAGCCAAGAACAAGCCCGGTCACTGGGTGCAAACGGAACGCAAAGCGCATGAGGCGTGGGCCGGGCT
TATTGCGAGGAAACCCACGGCGGCAATGCTGCTGCATCACCTCGTGGCGCAGATGGGCCACCAGAACGCC
GTGGTGGTCAGCCAGAAGACACTTTCCAAGCTCATCGGACGTTCTTTGCGGACGGTCCAATACGCAGTCA
AGGACTTGGTGGCCGAGCGCTGGATCTCCGTCGTGAAGCTCAACGGCCCCGGCACCGTGTCGGCCTACGT
GGTCAATGACCGCGTGGCGTGGGGCCAGCCCCGCGACCAGTTGCGCCTGTCGGTGTTCAGTGCCGCCGTG
GTGGTTGATCACGACGACCAGGACGAATCGCTGTTGGGGCATGGCGACCTGCGCCGCATCCCGACCCTGT
ATCCGGGCGAGCAGCAACTACCGACCGGCCCCGGCGAGGAGCCGCCCAGCCAGCCCGGCATTCCGGGCAT
GGAACCAGACCTGCCAGCCTTGACCGAAACGGAGGAATGGGAACGGCGCGGGCAGCAGCGCCTGCCGATG
CCCGATGAGCCGTGTTTTCTGGACGATGGCGAGCCGTTGGAGCCGCCGACACGGGTCACGCTGCCGCGCC
GGTAGCACTTGGGTTGCGCAGCAACCCGTAAGTGCGCTGTTCCAGACTATCGGCTGTAGCCGCCTCGCCG
CCCTATACCTTGTCTGCCTCCCCGCGTTGCGTCGCGGTGCATGGAGCCGGGCCACCTCGACCTGAATGGA
AGCCGGCGGCACCTCGCTAACGGATTCACCGTTTTTATCAGGCTCTGGGAGGCAGAATAAATGATCATAT
CGTCAATTATTACCTCCACGGGGAGAGCCTGAGCAAACTGGCCTCAGGCATTTGAGAAGCACACGGTCAC
ACTGCTTCCGGTAGTCAATAAACCGGTAAACCAGCAATAGACATAAGCGGCTATTTAACGACCCTGCCCT
GAACCGACGACCGGGTCGAATTTGCTTTCGAATTTCTGCCATTCATCCGCTTATTATCACTTATTCAGGC
GTAGCACCAGGCGTTTAAGGGCACCAATAACTGCCTTAAAAAAATTACGCCCCGCCCTGCCACTCATCGC
AGTCGGCCTATTGGTTAAAAAATGAGCTGATTTAACAAAAATTTAACGCGAATTTTAACAAAATATTAAC
GCTTACAATTTCCATTCGCCATTCAGGCTGCGCAACTGTTGGGAAGGGCGATCGGTGCGGGCCTCTTCGC
TATTACGCCAGCTGGCGAAAGGGGGATGTGCTGCAAGGCGATTAAGTTGGGTAACGCCAGGGTTTTCCCA
GTCACGACGTTGTAAAACGACGGCCAGTGAGCGCGCGTAATACGACTCACTATAGGGCGAATTGGAGCTG
GGGCCGCAATTCCCAATTCCAGGCATCAAATAAAACGAAAGGCTCAGTCGAAAGACTGGGCCTTTCGTTT
TATCTGTTGTTTGTCGGTGAACGCTCTCCTGAGTAGGACAAATCCGCCGGGAGCGGATTTGAACGTTGCG
AAGCAACGGCCCGGAGGGTGGCGGGCAGGACGCCCGCCATAAACTGCCAGGAATTAATTCCAGGCATCAA
ATAAAACGAAAGGCTCAGTCGAAAGACTGGGCCTTTCGTTTTATCTGTTGTTTGTCGGTGAACGCTCTCC
TGAGTAGGACAAATCCGCCGGGAGCGGATTTGAACGTTGCGAAGCAACGGCCCGGAGGGTGGCGGGCAGG
ACGCCCGCCATAAACTGCCAGGAATTAATTCCAGGCATCAAATAAAACGAAAGGCTCAGTCGAAAGACTG
GGCCTTTCGTTTTATCTGTTGTTTGTCGGTGAACGCTCTCCTGAGTAGGACAAATCCGCCGGGAGCGGAT
TTGAACGTTGCGAAGCAACGGCCCGGAGGGTGGCGGGCAGGACGCCCGCCATAAACTGCCAGGAATTAAT
TCCAGGCATCAAATAAAACGAAAGGCTCAGTCGAAAGACTGGGCCTTTCGTTTTATCTGTTGTTTGTCGG
TGAACGCTCTCCTGAGTAGGACAAATCCGCCGGGAGCGGATTTGAACGTTGCGAAGCAACGGCCCGGAGG
GTGGCGGGCAGGACGCCCGCCATAAACTGCCAGGAATTGGGGATCGGAAGCTTGCATGCCTGCAGGTCGA
CTCTAGAGGATCCCCGGGTACCGAGCTCGAATTCCCTAACTAACTAAAGATTAACTTTATAAGGAGGAAA
AACATATGAGTAAAGGAGAAGAACTTTTCACTGGAGTTGTCCCAATTCTTGTTGAATTAGATGGTGATGT
TAATGGGCACAAATTTTCTGTCAGTGGAGAGGGTGAAGGTGATGCAACATACGGAAAACTTACCCTTAAA
TTTATTTGCACTACTGGAAAACTACCTGTTCCATGGCCAACACTTGTCACTACTTTGACTTATGGTGTTC
AATGCTTTTCAAGATACCCAGATCATATGAAACGGCATGACTTTTTCAAGAGTGCCATGCCCGAAGGTTA
TGTACAGGAAAGAACTATATTTTTCAAAGATGACGGGAACTACAAGACACGTGCTGAAGTCAAGTTTGAA
GGTGATACCCTTGTTAATAGAATCGAGTTAAAAGGTATTGATTTTAAAGAAGATGGAAACATTCTTGGAC
ACAAATTGGAATACAACTATAACTCACACAATGTATACATCATGGCAGACAAACAAAAGAATGGAATCAA
AGTTAACTTCAAAATTAGACACAACATTGAAGATGGAAGCGTTCAACTAGCAGACCATTATCAACAAAAT
ACTCCAATTGGCGATGGCCCTGTCCTTTTACCAGACAACCATTACCTGTCCACACAATCTGCCCTTTCGA
AAGATCCCAACGAAAAGAGAGACCACATGGTCCTTCTTGAGTTTGTAACAGCTGCTGGGATTACACATGG
CATGGATGAACTATACAAAAGGCCTGCAGCAAACGACGAAAACTACGCTGCATCAGTTTAATAAGCTTAA
TTAGCTGAGCTTGGACTCCTGTTGATAGATCCAGTAATGACCTCAGAACTCCATCTGGATTTGTTCAGAA
CGCTCGGTTGCCGCCGGGCGTTTTTTATTGGTGAGAATCCAAGCTAGCTTGGCGAGATTTTCAGGAGCTA
AGGAAGCTAAAATGGAGAAAAAAATCACTGGATATACCACCGTTGATATATCCCAATGGCATCGTAAAGA
ACATTTTGAGGCATTTCAGTCAGTTGCTCAATGTACCTATAACCAGACCGTTCAGCTGGATATTACGGCC
TTTTTAAAGACCGTAAAGAAAAATAAGCACAAGTTTTATCCGGCCTTTATTCACATTCTTGCCCGCCTGA
TGAATGCTCATCCGGAATTTCGTATGGCAATGAAAGACGGTGAGCTGGTGATATGGGATAGTGTTCACCC
TTGTTACACCGTTTTCCATGAGCAAACTGAAACGTTTTCATCGCTCTGGAGTGAATACCACGACGATTTC
CGGCAGTTTCTACACATATATTCGCAAGATGTGGCGTGTTACGGTGAAAACCTGGCCTATTTCCCTAAAG
GGTTTATTGAGAATATGTTTTTCGTCTCAGCCAATCCCTGGGTGAGTTTCACCAGTTTTGATTTAAACGT
GGCCAATATGGACAACTTCTTCGCCCCCGTTTTCACCATGGGCAAATATTATACGCAAGGCGACAAGGTG
CTGATGCCGCTGGCGATTCAGGTTCATCATGCCGTCTGTGATGGCTTCCATGTCGGCAGAATGCTTAATG
AATTACAACAGTACTGCGATGAGTGGCAGGGCGGGGCGTAATTTTTTTAAGGCAGTTATTGGTGCCCTTA
AACGCCTGGGGTAATGACTCTCTAGCTTGAGGCATCAAATAAAACGAAAGGCTCAGTCGAAAGACTGGGC
CTTTCGTTTTATCTGTTGTTTGTCGGTGAACGCTCTCCTGAGTAGGACAAATCCGCCGCTAGGAGCTTGC
GGCCGCCAGTGTGATGGATATCTGCATAAAAACTGTTGTAATTCATTAAGCATTCTGCCGACATGGAAGC
CATCACAAACGGCATGATGAACCTGAATCGCCAGCGGCATCAGCACCTTGTCGCCTTGCGTATAATATTT
GCCCATGGGGGTGGGCGAAGAACTCCAGCATGAGATCCCCGCGCTGGAGGATCATCCAGCCGGCGTCCCG
GAAAACGATTCCGAAGCCCAACCTTTCATAGAAGGCGGCGGTGGAATCGAAATCTCGTGATGGCAGGTTG
GGCGTCGCTTGGTCGGTCATTTCGAACCCCAGAGTCCCGCTCAGAAGAACTCGTCAAGAAGGCGATAGAA
GGCGATGCGCTGCGAATCGGGAGCGGCGATACCGTAAAGCACGAGGAAGCGGTCAGCCCATTCGCCGCCA
AGCTCTTCAGCAATATCACGGGTAGCCAACGCTATGTCCTGATAGCGGTCCGCCACACCCAGCCGGCCAC
AGTCGATGAATCCAGAAAAGCGGCCATTTTCCACCATGATATTCGGCAAGCAGGCATCGCCATGGGTCAC
GACGAGATCCTCGCCGTCGGGCATGCGCGCCTTGAGCCTGGCGAACAGTTCGGCTGGCGCGAGCCCCTGA
TGCTCTTCGTCCAGATCATCCTGATCGACAAGACCGGCTTCCATCCGAGTACGTGCTCGCTCGATGCGAT
GTTTCGCTTGGTGGTCGAATGGGCAGGTAGCCGGATCAAGCGTATGCAGCCGCCGCATTGCATCAGCCAT
GATGGATACTTTCTCGGCAGGAGCAAGGTGAGATGACAGGAGATCCTGCCCCGGCACTTCGCCCAATAGC
AGCCAGTCCCTTCCCGCTTCAGTGACAACGTCGAGCACAGCTGCGCAAGGAACGCCCGTCGTGGCCAGCC
ACGATAGCCGCGCTGCCTCGTCCTGCAGTTCATTCAGGGCACCGGACAGGTCGGTCTTGACAAAAAGAAC
CGGGCGCCCCTGCGCTGACAGCCGGAACACGGCGGCATCAGAGCAGCCGATTGTCTGTTGTGCCCAGTCA
TAGCCGAATAGCCTCTCCACCCAAGCGGCCGGAGAACCTGCGTGCAATCCATCTTGTTCAATCATGCGAA
ACGATCCTCATCCTGTCTCTTGATCAGATCTTGATCCCCTGCGCCATCAGATCCTTGGCGGCAAGAAAGC
CATCCAGTTTACTTTGCAGGGCTTCCCAACCTTACCAGAGGGCGCCCCAGCTGGCAATTCCGGTTCGCTT
GCTGTCCATAAAACCGCCCAGTCTAGCTATCGCCATGTAAGCCCACTGCAAGCTACCTGCTTTCTCTTTG
CGCTTGCGTTTTCCCTTGTCCAGATAGCCCAGTAGCTGACATTCATCCCAGGTGGCACTTTTCGGGGAAA
TGTGCGCGCCCGCGTTCCTGCTGGCGCTGGGCCTGTTTCTGGCGCTGGACTTCCCGCTGTTCCGTCAGCA
GCTTTTCGCCCACGGCCTTGATGATCGCGGCGGCCTTGGCCTGCATATCCCGATTCAACGGCCCCAGGGC
GTCCAGAACGGGCTTCAGGCGCTCCCGAAGGT
