>Addgene plasmid #40166 | pPROBE-gfp[ASV] | addgene partial sequence | sequence record 54563 | M13pUC-fwd 5'-CCCAGTCACGACGTTGTAAAACG-3'
CGACTCACTATAGGGCGAATTGGAGCTGGGGCCGCAATTCCCAATTCCCCAGGCATCAAATAAAACGAAA
GGCTCAGTCGAAAGACTGGGCCTTTCGTTTTATCTGTTGTTTGTCGGTGAACGCTCTCCTGAGTAGGACA
AATCCGCCGGGAGCGGATTTGAACGTTGCGAAGCAACGGCCCGGAGGGTGGCGGGCA
