>Addgene plasmid #40166 | pPROBE-gfp[ASV] | addgene partial sequence | sequence record 56245 | CAT-R 5'-GCAACTGACTGAAATGCCTC-3'
GGAATATCAACGGTGGTATATCCAGTGATTTTTTTCTCCATTTTAGCTTCCTTAGCTCCTGAAAATCTCG
CCAAGCTAGCTTGGATTCTCACCAATAAAAAACGCCCGGCGGCAACCGAGCGTTCTGAACAAATCCAGAT
GGAGTTCTGAGGTCATTACTGGATCTATCAACAGGAGTCCAAGCTCAGCTAATTAAGCTTATTAAACTGA
TGCAGCGTAGTTTTCGTCGTTTGCTGCAGGCCTTTTGTATAGTTCATCCATGCCATGTGTAATCCCAGCA
GCTGTTACAAACTCAAGAAGGACCATGTGGTCTCTCTTTTCGTTGGGATCTTTCGAAAGGGCAGATTGTG
TGGACAGGTAATGGTTGTCTGGTAAAAGGACAGGGCCATCGCCAATTGGAGTATTTTGTTGATAATGGTC
TGCTAGTTGAACGCTTCCATCTTCAATGTTGTGTCTAATTTTGAAGTTAACTTTGATTCCATTCTTTTGT
TTGTCTGCCATGATGTATACATTGTGTGAGTTATAGTTGTATTCCAACTTGTGTCCAAGAATGTTTCCAT
CTTCTTTAAAATCAATACCTTTTAACTCGATTCTATTAACAAGTGTATCACCTTCAAACTTGACTTCAGC
ACGTGTCTTATAGTTCCCGTCATCTTTGAAAAATATAGTTCTTTCCTGTACATAACCTTCGGGCATGGCA
CTCTTGAAAAAGTCATGCCGTTTCATATGATCTGGGTATCTTGAAAAGCATTGAACACCATAAGTCAAAG
TAGTGACAAGTGTTGGCCATGGAACAGGTAGTTTTCCAGTAGTGCAAATAAATTTAAGGGTAAGTTTTCC
GTATGTTGCATCACCTTCACCCTCTCCACTGACAGAAAAATTTGTGCCCATTAACATCACCATCTAATTC
AACAAGAATTGGGACAACTC
