>Addgene plasmid #40166 | pPROBE-gfp[ASV] | addgene partial sequence | sequence record 56311 | GFPfusionREV 5'-CTCCACTGACAGAAAATTTG-3'
ACTCCAGTGAAAAGTTCTTCTCCTTTACTCATATGTTTTTCCTCCTTATAAAGTTAATCTTTAGTTAGTT
AGGGAATAAGCCGAATTCGAGCTCGGTACCCGGGGATCCTCTAGAGTCGACCTGCAGGCATGCAAGCTTC
CGATCCCCAATTCCTGGCAGTTTATGGCGGGCGTCCTGCCCGCCACCCTCCGGGCCGTTGCTTCGCAACG
TTCAAATCCGCTCCCGGCGGATTTGTCCTACTCAGGAGAGCGTTCACCGACAAACAACAGATAAAACGAA
AGGCCCAGTCTTTCGACTGAGCCTTTCGTTTTATTTGATGCCTGGGGAATTAATTCCTGGCAGTTTATGG
CGGGCGTCCTGCCCGCCACCCTCCGGGCCGTTGCTTCGCAACGTTCAAATCCGCTCCCGGCGGATTTGTC
CTACTCAGGAGAGCGTTCACCGACAAACAACAGATAAAACGAAAGGCCCAGTCTTTCGACTGAGCCTTTC
GTTTTATTTGATGCCTGGGGAATTAATTCCTGGCAGTTTATGGCGGGCGTCCTGCCCGCCACCCTCCGGG
CCGTTGCTTCGCAACGTTCAAATCCGCTCCCGGCGGATTTGTCCTACTCAGGAGAGCGTTCACCGACAAA
CAACAGATAAAACGAAAGGCCCAGTCTTTCGACTGAGCCTTTCGTTTTATTTGATGCCTGGGGAA
